Addgene plasmid #208383: Lenti-sgRNA-Cre-GpNluc-sgControl
Purpose: This sgControl, located in the TP53BP1 intron, serves as a control sgRNA for the others. The vector was cloned from Lenti-sgRNA-Cre-GpNLuc.
Depositing lab: Gaorav Gupta. Depositing organization: University of North Carolina at Chapel Hill. Publication: MRE11 liberates cGAS from nucleosome sequestration during tumorigenesis. Cho MG, Kumar RJ, Lin CC, Boyer JA, Shahir JA, Fagan-Solis K, Simpson DA, Fan C, Foster CE, Goddard AM, Lerner LM, Ellington SW, Wang Q, Wang Y, Ho AY, Liu P, Perou CM, Zhang Q, McGinty RK, Purvis JE, Gupta GP. Nature. 2024 Jan 10. doi: 10.1038/s41586-023-06889-6. PubMed 38200309.
Backbone
  Vector backbone: LentiCRISPR V2-Cre-NLuc
  Vector type: Mammalian Expression, Lentiviral, Luciferase
Growth in bacteria
  Bacterial resistance: Ampicillin, 100 μg/mL
  Growth temperature: 37°C
  Growth strain: NEB Stable
  Copy number: High Copy
Gene/Insert
  Gene/Insert name: sgControl (TP53BP1 intron)
  gRNA/shRNA sequence: Unspecified
  Species: M. musculus (mouse)
  Mutation: WT
  Entrez Gene: Trp53bp1 (a.k.a. 53BP1, Tp53bp1, m53BP1, p53BP1)
  Cloning method: Gibson Cloning
  Sequencing primers: 5′ Unknown
Terms and licenses: Academic/Nonprofit Terms; Industry Terms: Not Available to Industry
How to cite: Lenti-sgRNA-Cre-GpNluc-sgControl was a gift from Gaorav Gupta (Addgene plasmid # 208383 ; http://n2t.net/addgene:208383 ; RRID:Addgene_208383)
