[The description below was written by a language model from this plasmid's Addgene catalogue record and pLannotate feature annotations shown in this document.]
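Description:
Lenti-sgRNA-Cre-GpNluc-sgControl is a third-generation-style, self-inactivating HIV-1 lentiviral transfer plasmid built on a LentiCRISPR v2-derived backbone (LentiCRISPR V2-Cre-NLuc) and derived from the parental Lenti-sgRNA-Cre-GpNLuc vector. It is propagated in E. coli through a high-copy ColE1/pUC-type origin with ampicillin selection via β-lactamase. The backbone outside the viral region also carries an f1 origin and an SV40/EM7-driven bleomycin/Zeocin resistance cassette with an SV40 poly(A) signal. Viral genomic RNA is transcribed from a CMV enhancer/promoter fused to a truncated 5' LTR, and the packaged region contains the Ψ packaging signal, a partial gag sequence, the RRE for Rev-dependent nuclear export, the cPPT/CTS, a WPRE to boost transcript expression, and a ΔU3 3' LTR followed by a bGH poly(A) signal.

The payload consists of two expression units. A human U6 Pol III promoter drives a guide RNA joined to the Streptococcus pyogenes Cas9 scaffold; here the guide is a control targeting an intron of mouse Trp53bp1 (TP53BP1), though the record does not give the spacer sequence. Downstream, an EF-1α core promoter drives Cre recombinase followed by EGFP and NanoLuc coding sequences, the latter two corresponding to the "GpNluc" fluorescent-bioluminescent reporter. The annotation does not show how Cre is linked to the reporter. No Cas9 gene is annotated, so the nuclease must presumably be supplied by the target cells or animal. This arrangement lets a single virus deliver a guide, trigger recombination at loxP-flanked alleles, and mark transduced cells for fluorescence or luminescence tracking. This plasmid serves as the control for gene-targeting guides in the same vector series.
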