Features (pLannotate 1.2.2; 34 found; start..end, strand, type, name):
     94..141     -  promoter       EM7 promoter: synthetic bacterial promoter&nbsp
    189..518     -  promoter       SV40 promoter: SV40 enhancer and early promoter
    532..960     -  rep_origin     f1 ori (sequence partly withheld): f1 bacteriophage origin of replication; arrow indicates direction of (+) strand synthesis
    981..1002    -  promoter       SV40 promoter (fragment): SV40 enhancer and early promoter
   1006..1230    -  polyA_signal   bGH poly(A) signal: bovine growth hormone polyadenylation signal
   1262..1495    -  LTR            3' LTR (ΔU3): self-inactivating 3' long terminal repeat (LTR) from HIV-1
   1497..1516    -  misc_feature   cPPT/CTS (fragment): central polypurine tract and central termination sequence of HIV-1
   1567..2155    -  misc_feature   WPRE: woodchuck hepatitis virus posttranscriptional regulatory element
   2171..2686    -  CDS            Nluc: NanoLuc® luciferase human codon-optimized
   2702..3418    -  CDS            EGFP: EGFP is a basic (constitutively fluorescent) green fluorescent protein published in 1996, derived from Aequorea victoria. It is reported to be a rapidly-maturing weak dimer with moderate acid sensitivity.
   3476..4503    -  CDS            Cre (fragment): site-specific recombinase Cre is a site-specific recombinase from bacteriophage P1. Recombination occurs at loxP sequences.
   4548..4759    -  promoter       EF-1α core promoter: core promoter for human elongation factor EF-1α
   4785..4803    -  CDS            small t antigen (fragment): SV40 (simian virus 40) small t antigen
   4821..4896    -  misc_RNA       gRNA scaffold: guide RNA scaffold for the Streptococcus pyogenes CRISPR/Cas9 system
   4926..5166    -  promoter       U6 promoter: RNA polymerase III promoter for human U6 snRNA
   5217..5334    -  misc_feature   cPPT/CTS: central polypurine tract and central termination sequence of HIV-1
   5384..5484    -  CDS            Rev (fragment): human immunodeficiency virus 1 (HIV-1) Rev protein; rev; enhances nuclear export of unspliced and incompletely spliced viral mRNAs
   5861..6094    -  misc_feature   RRE: The Rev response element (RRE) of HIV-1 allows for Rev-dependent mRNA export from the nucleus to the cytoplasm.
   6240..6603    -  CDS            HIV-1 gag (fragment): gag protein from human immunodeficiency virus 1; gag
   6587..6712    -  misc_feature   HIV-1 Ψ: packaging signal of human immunodeficiency virus type 1
   6759..6939    -  LTR            5' LTR (truncated): truncated 5' long terminal repeat (LTR) from HIV-1
   6957..7156    -  promoter       CMV promoter: human cytomegalovirus (CMV) immediate early promoter
   7157..7536    -  enhancer       CMV enhancer: human cytomegalovirus immediate early enhancer
   7691..7743    +  misc_feature   bom (fragment): basis of mobility region from pBR322
   7802..7906    +  promoter       AmpR promoter: bla
   7907..8767    +  CDS            AmpR: β-lactamase; bla; confers resistance to ampicillin, carbenicillin, and related antibiotics
   8938..9526    +  rep_origin     ori: high-copy-number ColE1/pMB1/pBR322/pUC origin of replication
   9709..9801    +  CDS            lacI (fragment): lac repressor; lacI; The lac repressor binds to the lac operator to inhibit transcription in E. coli. This inhibition can be relieved by adding lactose or isopropyl-β-D-thiogalactopyranoside (IPTG).
   9814..9835    +  protein_bind   CAP binding site: CAP binding activates transcription in the presence of cAMP. E. coli catabolite activator protein
   9850..9880    +  promoter       lac promoter: promoter for the E. coli lac operon
   9888..9904    +  protein_bind   lac operator: The lac repressor binds to the lac operator to inhibit transcription in E. coli. This inhibition can be relieved by adding lactose or isopropyl-β-D-thiogalactopyranoside (IPTG). lac repressor encoded by lacI
   9977..10098   -  polyA_signal   SV40 poly(A) signal: SV40 polyadenylation signal
  10093..10218   -  CDS            ble (fragment): BLE_KLEPN - Experimental evidence at protein level: Swiss-Prot protein existence level 1. Binding protein with a strong affinity to the bleomycin family of antibiotics. Binds to CL990; an antimitotic-antibiotic compound. From Klebsiella pneumoniae.
  10228..75      -  CDS            BleoR (across the origin): antibiotic-binding protein; Sh ble from Streptoalloteichus hindustanus; confers resistance to bleomycin, phleomycin, and Zeocin™
>Addgene plasmid #208383 | Lenti-sgRNA-Cre-GpNluc-sgControl | addgene full sequence | sequence record 412506 | Addgene NGS Result
GTCGGTCCAGAACTCGACCGCTCCGGCGACGTCGCGCGCGGTGAGCACCGGAACGGCACTGGTCAACTTG
GCCATGGTTTAGTTCCTCACCTTGTCGTATTATACTATGCCGATATACTATGCCGATGATTAATTGTCAA
CACGTGCTGATCAGATCCGAAAATGGATATACAAGCTCCCGGGAGCTTTTTGCAAAAGCCTAGGCCTCCA
AAAAAGCCTCCTCACTACTTCTGGAATAGCTCAGAGGCAGAGGCGGCCTCGGCCTCTGCATAAATAAAAA
AAATTAGTCAGCCATGGGGCGGAGAATGGGCGGAACTGGGCGGAGTTAGGGGCGGGATGGGCGGAGTTAG
GGGCGGGACTATGGTTGCTGACTAATTGAGATGCATGCTTTGCATACTTCTGCCTGCTGGGGAGCCTGGG
GACTTTCCACACCTGGTTGCTGACTAATTGAGATGCATGCTTTGCATACTTCTGCCTGCTGGGGAGCCTG
GGGACTTTCCACACCCTAACTGACACACATTCCACAGAATTAATTCGCGTTAAATTTTTGTTAAATCAGC
TCATTTTTTAACCAATAGGCCGAAATCGGCAAAATCCCTTATAAATCAAAAGAATAGACCGAGATAGGGT
[37 nt withheld, positions 631-667]
AAAGAACGTGGACTCCAACGTCAAAGG
[49 nt withheld, positions 695-743]
T
[91 nt withheld, positions 745-835]
G
[124 nt withheld, positions 837-960]
GGGGATACCCCCTAGAGCCCCAGCTGGTTCTTTCCGCCTCAGAAGCCATAGAGCCCACCGCATCCCCAGC
ATGCCTGCTATTGTCTTCCCAATCCTCCCCCTTGCTGTCCTGCCCCACCCCACCCCCCAGAATAGAATGA
CACCTACTCAGACAATGCGATGCAATTTCCTCATTTTATTAGGAAAGGACAGTGGGAGTGGCACCTTCCA
GGGTCAAGGAAGGCACGGGGGAGGGGCAAACAACAGATGGCTGGCAACTAGAAGGCACAGTCGAGGCTGA
TCAGCGGGTTTAAACGGGCCCTGCTAGAGATTTTCCACACTGACTAAAAGGGTCTGAGGGATCTCTAGTT
ACCAGAGTCACACAACAGACGGGCACACACTACTTGAAGCACTCAAGGCAAGCTTTATTGAGGCTTAAGC
AGTGGGTTCCCTAGTTAGCCAGAGAGCTCCCAGGCTCAGATCTGGTCTAACCAGAGAGACCCAGTACAAG
CAAAAAGCAGATCTTGTCTTCGTTGGGAGTGAATTAGCCCTTCCAGTCCCCCCTTTTCTTTTAAAAAGTG
GCTAAGATCTACAGCTGCCTTGTAAGTCATTGGTCTTAAAGTCGACGCGGGGAGGCGGCCCAAAGGGAGA
TCCGACTCGTCTGAGGGCGAAGGCGAAGACGCGGAAGAGGCCGCAGAGCCGGCAGCAGGCCGCGGGAAGG
AAGGTCCGCTGGATTGAGGGCCGAAGGGACGTAGCAGAAGGACGTCCCGCGCAGAATCCAGGTGGCAACA
CAGGCGAGCAGCCAAGGAAAGGACGATGATTTCCCCGACAACACCACGGAATTGTCAGTGCCCAACAGCC
GAGCCCCTGTCCAGCAGCGGGCAAGGCAGGCGGCGATGAGTTCCGCCGTGGCAATAGGGAGGGGGAAAGC
GAAAGTCCCGGAAAGGAGCTGACAGGTGGTGGCAATGCCCCAACCAGTGGGGGTTGCGTCAGCAAACACA
GTGCACACCACGCCACGTTGCCTGACAACGGGCCACAACTCCTCATAAAGAGACAGCAACCAGGATTTAT
ACAAGGAGGAGAAAATGAAAGCCATACGGGAAGCAATAGCATGATACAAAGGCATTAAAGCAGCGTATCC
ACATAGCGTAAAAGGAGCAACATAGTTAAGAATACCAGTCAATCTTTCACAAATTTTGTAATCCAGAGGT
TGATTGTCGACTTAACGCGTTTACGCCAGAATGCGTTCGCACAGCCGCCAGCCGGTCACTCCGTTGATGG
TTACTCGGAACAGCAGGGAGCCGTCGGGGTTGATCAGGCGCTCGTCGATAATTTTGTTGCCGTTCCACAG
GGTCCCTGTTACAGTGATCTTTTTGCCGTCGAACACGGCGATGCCTTCATACGGCCGTCCGAAATAGTCG
ATCATGTTCGGCGTAACCCCGTCGATTACCAGTGTGCCATAGTGCAGGATCACCTTAAAGTGATGATCAT
CCACAGGGTACACCACCTTAAAAATTTTTTCGATCTGGCCCATTTGGTCGCCGCTCAGACCTTCATACGG
GATGATGACATGGATGTCGATCTTCAGCCCATTTTCACCGCTCAGGACAATCCTTTGGATCGGAGTTACG
GACACCCCGAGATTCTGAAACAAACTGGACACACCTCCCTGTTCAAGGACTTGGTCCAGGTTGTAGCCGG
CTGTCTGTCGCCAGTCCCCAACGAAATCTTCGAGTGTGAAGACCATACCTCCGGAGATATCCTTGTACAG
CTCGTCCATGCCGAGAGTGATCCCGGCGGCGGTCACGAACTCCAGCAGGACCATGTGATCGCGCTTCTCG
TTGGGGTCTTTGCTCAGGGCGGACTGGGTGCTCAGGTAGTGGTTGTCGGGCAGCAGCACGGGGCCGTCGC
CGATGGGGGTGTTCTGCTGGTAGTGGTCGGCGAGCTGCACGCTGCCGTCCTCGATGTTGTGGCGGATCTT
GAAGTTCACCTTGATGCCGTTCTTCTGCTTGTCGGCCATGATATAGACGTTGTGGCTGTTGTAGTTGTAC
TCCAGCTTGTGCCCCAGGATGTTGCCGTCCTCCTTGAAGTCGATGCCCTTCAGCTCGATGCGGTTCACCA
GGGTGTCGCCCTCGAACTTCACCTCGGCGCGGGTCTTGTAGTTGCCGTCGTCCTTGAAGAAGATGGTGCG
CTCCTGGACGTAGCCTTCGGGCATGGCGGACTTGAAGAAGTCGTGCTGCTTCATGTGGTCGGGGTAGCGG
CTGAAGCACTGCACGCCGTAGGTCAGGGTGGTCACGAGGGTGGGCCAGGGCACGGGCAGCTTGCCGGTGG
TGCAGATGAACTTCAGGGTCAGCTTGCCGTAGGTGGCATCGCCCTCGCCCTCGCCGGACACGCTGAACTT
GTGGCCGTTTACGTCGCCGTCCAGCTCGACCAGGATGGGCACCACCCCGGTGAACAGCTCCTCGCCCTTG
CTCACCATCGGTCCAGGATTCTCTTCGACATCTCCGGCTTGTTTCAGCAGAGAGAAGTTTGTTGCATCGC
CATCTTCCAGCAGGCGCACCATTGCCCCTGTTTCACTATCCAGGTTACGGATATAGTTCATGACAATATT
TACATTGGTCCAGCCACCAGCTTGCATGATCTCCGGTATTGAAACTCCAGCGCGGGCCATATCTCGCGCG
GCTCCGACACGGGCACTGTGTCCAGACCAGGCCAGGTATCTCTGACCAGAGTCATCCTTAGCGCCGTAAA
TCAATCGATGAGTTGCTTCAAAAATCCCTTCCAGGGCGCGAGTTGATAGCTGGCTGGTGGCAGATGGCGC
GGCAACACCATTTTTTCTGACCCGGCAAAACAGGTAGTTATTCGGATCATCAGCTACACCAGATACGGAA
ATCCATCGCTCGACCAGTTTAGTTACCCCCAGGCTAAGTGCCTTCTCTACACCTGCGGTGCTAACCAGCG
TTTTCGTTCTGCCAATATGGATTAACATTCTCCCACCGTCAGTACGTGAGATATCTTTAACCCTGATCCT
GGCAATTTCGGCTATACGTAACAGGGTGTTATAAGCAATCCCCAGAAATGCCAGATTACGTATATCCTGG
CAGCGATCGCTATTTTCCATGAGTGAACGAACCTGGTCGAAATCAGTGCGTTCGAACGCTAGAGCCTGTT
TTGCACGTTCACCGGCATCAACGTTTTCTTTTCGGATCCGCCGCATAACCAGTGAAACAGCATTGCTGTC
ACTTGGTCGTGGCAGCCCGGACCGACGATGAAGCATGTTTAGCTGGCCCAAATGTTGCTGGATAGTTTTT
ACTGCCAGACCGCGCGCCTGAAGATATAGAAGATAATCGCGAACATCTTCAGGTTCTGCGGGAAACCATT
TCCGGTTATTCAACTTGCACCATGCCGCCCACGACCGGCAAACGGACTGAAGCATTTTCCAGGTATGCTC
AGAAAACGCCTGGCGATCCCTGAACATGTCCATCAGGTTCTTGCGAACCTCATCACTCGTTGCATCGACC
GGTAATGCAGGCAAATTTTGGTGTACGGTCAGTAAATTGGACACCTTCCTCTTCTTCTTGGGCATGGTAG
ATCCTCTAGAACCGGTCCTGTGTTCTGGCGGCAAACCCGTTGCGAAAAAGAACGTTCACGGCGACTACTG
CACTTATATACGGTTCTCCCCCACCCTCGGGAAAAAGGCGGAGCCAGTACACGACATCACTTTCCCAGTT
TACCCCGCGCCACCTTCTCTAGGCACCGGATCAATTGCCGACCCCTCCCCCCAACTTCTCGGGGACTGTG
GGCGATGTGCGCTCTGCCCACTGACGGGCACCGGAGCCAATTCCCACTCCTTTCAAGACCTAGCTAGCGA
ATTCAAAAAAGCACCGACTCGGTGCCACTTTTTCAAGTTGATAACGGACTAGCCTTATTTTAACTTGCTA
TTTCTAGCTCTAAAACCTGATTTGAATAATGATGCCCGGTGTTTCGTCCTTTCCACAAGATATATAAAGC
CAAGAAATCGAAATACTTTCAAGTTACGGTAAGCATATGATAGTCCATTTTAAAACATAATTTTAAAACT
GCAAACTACCCAAGAAATTATTACTTTCTACGTCACGTATTTTGTACTAATATCTTTGTGTTTACAGTCA
AATTAATTCTAATTATCTCTCTAACAGCCTTGTATCGTATATGCAAATATGAAGGAATCATGGGAAATAG
GCCCTCGGTACCTTAATTAACCAAACTGGATCTCTGCTGTCCCTGTAATAAACCCGAAAATTTTGAATTT
TTGTAATTTGTTTTTGTAATTCTTTAGTTTGTATGTCTGTTGCTATTATGTCTACTATTCTTTCCCCTGC
ACTGTACCCCCCAATCCCCCCTTTTCTTTTAAAATTGTGGATGAATACTGCCATTTGTCTGCAGAATTGG
CGCACGCAGTGCCGATCCGTTCACTAATCGAATGGATCTGTCTCTGTCTCTCTCTCCACCTTCTTCTTCT
ATTCCTTCGGGCCTGTCGGGTCCCCTCGGGGTTGGGAGGTGGGTCTGAAACGATAATGGTGAATATCCCT
GCCTAACTCTATTCACTATAGAAAGTACAGCAAAAACTATTCTTAAACCTACCAAGCCTCCTACTATCAT
TATGAATAATTTTATATACCACAGCCAATTTGTTATGTTAAACCAATTCCACAAACTTGCCCATTTATCT
AATTCCAATAATTCTTGTTCATTCTTTTCTTGCTGGTTTTGCGATTCTTCAATTAAGGAGTGTATTAAGC
TTGTGTAATTGTTAATTTCTCTGTCCCACTCCATCCAGGTCGTGTGATTCCAAATCTGTTCCAGAGATTT
ATTACTCCAACTAGCATTCCAAGGCACAGCAGTGGTGCAAATGAGTTTTCCAGAGCAACCCCAAATCCCC
AGGAGCTGTTGATCCTTTAGGTATCTTTCCACAGCCAGGATTCTTGCCTGGAGCTGCTTGATGCCCCAGA
CTGTGAGTTGCAACAGATGCTGTTGCGCCTCAATAGCCCTCAGCAAATTGTTCTGCTGCTGCACTATACC
AGACAATAATTGTCTGGCCTGTACCGTCAGCGTCATTGACGCTGCGCCCATAGTGCTTCCTGCTGCTCCC
AAGAACCCAAGGAACAAAGCTCCTATTCCCACTGCTCTTTTTTCTCTCTGCACCACTCTTCTCTTTGCCT
TGGTGGGTGCTACTCCTAATGGTTCAATTTTTACTACTTTATATTTATATAATTCACTTCTCCAATTGTC
CCTCATATCTCCTCCTCCAGGTCTGAAGATCAGCGGCCGCTTGCTGTGCGGTGGTCTTACTTTTGTTTTG
CTCTTCCTCTATCTTGTCTAAAGCTTCCTTGGTGTCTTTTATCTCTATCCTTTGATGCACACAATAGAGG
GTTGCTACTGTATTATATAATGATCTAAGTTCTTCTGATCCTGTCTGAAGGGATGGTTGTAGCTGTCCCA
GTATTTGTCTACAGCCTTCTGATGTTTCTAACAGGCCAGGATTAACTGCGAATCGTTCTAGCTCCCTGCT
TGCCCATACTATATGTTTTAATTTATATTTTTTCTTTCCCCCTGGCCTTAACCGAATTTTTTCCCATCGC
GATCTAATTCTCCCCCGCTTAATACTGACGCTCTCGCACCCATCTCTCTCCTTCTAGCCTCCGCTAGTCA
AAATTTTTGGCGTACTCACCAGTCGCCGCCCCTCGCCTCTTGCCGTGCGCGCTTCAGCAAGCCGAGTCCT
GCGTCGAGAGAGCTCCTCTGGTTTCCCTTTCGCTTTCAAGTCCCTGTTCGGGCGCCACTGCTAGAGATTT
TCCACACTGACTAAAAGGGTCTGAGGGATCTCTAGTTACCAGAGTCACACAACAGACGGGCACACACTAC
TTGAAGCACTCAAGGCAAGCTTTATTGAGGCTTAAGCAGTGGGTTCCCTAGTTAGCCAGAGAGCTCCCAG
GCTCAGATCTGGTCTAACCAGAGAGACCCAGTACAGGCAAAACGCGCTGCTTATATAGACCTCCCACCGT
ACACGCCTACCGCCCATTTGCGTCAATGGGGCGGAGTTGTTACGACATTTTGGAAAGTCCCGTTGATTTT
GGTGCCAAAACAAACTCCCATTGACGTCAATGGGGTGGAGACTTGGAAATCCCCGTGAGTCAAACCGCTA
TCCACGCCCATTGATGTACTGCCAAAACCGCATCACCATGGTAATAGCGATGACTAATACGTAGATGTAC
TGCCAAGTAGGAAAGTCCCATAAGGTCATGTACTGGGCATAATGCCAGGCGGGCCATTTACCGTCATTGA
CGTCAATAGGGGGCGTACTTGGCATATGATACACTTGATGTACTGCCAAGTGGGCAGTTTACCGTAAATA
CTCCACCCATTGACGTCAATGGAAAGTCCCTATTGGCGTTACTATGGGAACATACGTCATTATTGACGTC
AATGGGCGGGGGTCGTTGGGCGGTCAGCCAGGCGGGCCATTTACCGTAAGTTATGTAACGCGGAACTCCA
TATATGGGCTATGAACTAATGACCCCGTAATTGATTACTATTAATAACTAGTCAATAATCAATGTCAACG
CGTATATCTGGCCCGTACATCGCGAAGCAGCGCAAAACGCCTAACCCTAAGCAGATTCTTCATGCAATTG
TCGGTCAAGCCTTGCCTTGTTGTAGCTTAAATTTTGCTCGCGCACTACTCAGCGACCTCCAACACACAAG
CAGGGAGCAGATACTGGCTTAACTATGCGGCATCAGAGCAGATTGTACTGAGAGTGCACCATAGGGGATC
GGGAGATCTCCCGATCCGTCGACGTCAGGTGGCACTTTTCGGGGAAATGTGCGCGGAACCCCTATTTGTT
TATTTTTCTAAATACATTCAAATATGTATCCGCTCATGAGACAATAACCCTGATAAATGCTTCAATAATA
TTGAAAAAGGAAGAGTATGAGTATTCAACATTTCCGTGTCGCCCTTATTCCCTTTTTTGCGGCATTTTGC
CTTCCTGTTTTTGCTCACCCAGAAACGCTGGTGAAAGTAAAAGATGCTGAAGATCAGTTGGGTGCACGAG
TGGGTTACATCGAACTGGATCTCAACAGCGGTAAGATCCTTGAGAGTTTTCGCCCCGAAGAACGTTTTCC
AATGATGAGCACTTTTAAAGTTCTGCTATGTGGCGCGGTATTATCCCGTATTGACGCCGGGCAAGAGCAA
CTCGGTCGCCGCATACACTATTCTCAGAATGACTTGGTTGAGTACTCACCAGTCACAGAAAAGCATCTTA
CGGATGGCATGACAGTAAGAGAATTATGCAGTGCTGCCATAACCATGAGTGATAACACTGCGGCCAACTT
ACTTCTGACAACGATCGGAGGACCGAAGGAGCTAACCGCTTTTTTGCACAACATGGGGGATCATGTAACT
CGCCTTGATCGTTGGGAACCGGAGCTGAATGAAGCCATACCAAACGACGAGCGTGACACCACGATGCCTG
TAGCAATGGCAACAACGTTGCGCAAACTATTAACTGGCGAACTACTTACTCTAGCTTCCCGGCAACAATT
AATAGACTGGATGGAGGCGGATAAAGTTGCAGGACCACTTCTGCGCTCGGCCCTTCCGGCTGGCTGGTTT
ATTGCTGATAAATCTGGAGCCGGTGAGCGTGGGTCTCGCGGTATCATTGCAGCACTGGGGCCAGATGGTA
AGCCCTCCCGTATCGTAGTTATCTACACGACGGGGAGTCAGGCAACTATGGATGAACGAAATAGACAGAT
CGCTGAGATAGGTGCCTCACTGATTAAGCATTGGTAACTGTCAGACCAAGTTTACTCATATATACTTTAG
ATTGATTTAAAACTTCATTTTTAATTTAAAAGGATCTAGGTGAAGATCCTTTTTGATAATCTCATGACCA
AAATCCCTTAACGTGAGTTTTCGTTCCACTGAGCGTCAGACCCCGTAGAAAAGATCAAAGGATCTTCTTG
AGATCCTTTTTTTCTGCGCGTAATCTGCTGCTTGCAAACAAAAAAACCACCGCTACCAGCGGTGGTTTGT
TTGCCGGATCAAGAGCTACCAACTCTTTTTCCGAAGGTAACTGGCTTCAGCAGAGCGCAGATACCAAATA
CTGTTCTTCTAGTGTAGCCGTAGTTAGGCCACCACTTCAAGAACTCTGTAGCACCGCCTACATACCTCGC
TCTGCTAATCCTGTTACCAGTGGCTGCTGCCAGTGGCGATAAGTCGTGTCTTACCGGGTTGGACTCAAGA
CGATAGTTACCGGATAAGGCGCAGCGGTCGGGCTGAACGGGGGGTTCGTGCACACAGCCCAGCTTGGAGC
GAACGACCTACACCGAACTGAGATACCTACAGCGTGAGCTATGAGAAAGCGCCACGCTTCCCGAAGGGAG
AAAGGCGGACAGGTATCCGGTAAGCGGCAGGGTCGGAACAGGAGAGCGCACGAGGGAGCTTCCAGGGGGA
AACGCCTGGTATCTTTATAGTCCTGTCGGGTTTCGCCACCTCTGACTTGAGCGTCGATTTTTGTGATGCT
CGTCAGGGGGGCGGAGCCTATGGAAAAACGCCAGCAACGCGGCCTTTTTACGGTTCCTGGCCTTTTGCTG
GCCTTTTGCTCACATGTTCTTTCCTGCGTTATCCCCTGATTCTGTGGATAACCGTATTACCGCCTTTGAG
TGAGCTGATACCGCTCGCCGCAGCCGAACGACCGAGCGCAGCGAGTCAGTGAGCGAGGAAGCGGAAGAGC
GCCCAATACGCAAACCGCCTCTCCCCGCGCGTTGGCCGATTCATTAATGCAGCTGGCACGACAGGTTTCC
CGACTGGAAAGCGGGCAGTGAGCGCAACGCAATTAATGTGAGTTAGCTCACTCATTAGGCACCCCAGGCT
TTACACTTTATGCTTCCGGCTCGTATGTTGTGTGGAATTGTGAGCGGATAACAATTTCACACAGGAAACA
GCTATGACCATGATTACGCCAAGCTCTAGCTAGAGGTCGACGGTATACAGACATGATAAGATACATTGAT
GAGTTTGGACAAACCACAACTAGAATGCAGTGAAAAAAATGCTTTATTTGTGAAATTTGTGATGCTATTG
CTTTATTTGTAACCATTATAAGCTGCAATAAACAAGTTGGGGTGGGCGAAGAACTCCAGCATGAGATCCC
CGCGCTGGAGGATCATCCAGCCGGCGTCCCGGAAAACGATTCCGAAGCCCAACCTTTCATAGAAGGCGGC
GGTGGAATCGAAATCTCGTAGCACGTGTCAGTCCTGCTCCTCGGCCACGAAGTGCACGCAGTTGCCGGCC
GGGTCGCGCAGGGCGAACTCCCGCCCCCACGGCTGCTCGCCGATCTCGGTCATGGCCGGCCCGGAGGCGT
CCCGGAAGTTCGTGGACACGACCTCCGACCACTCGGCGTACAGCTCGTCCAGGCCGCGCACCCACACCCA
GGCCAGGGTGTTGTCCGGCACCACCTGGTCCTGGACCGCGCTGATGAACAGGGTCACGTCGTCCCGGACC
ACACCGGCGAAGTCGTCCTCCACGAAGTCCCGGGAGAACCCGAGCCG
